>Addgene plasmid #41515 | TAL-4T1 | depositor partial sequence | sequence record 55384 | TAL-4T1 sequence 118 bps
GAATGCAGGTTGTCGCCATCGCCTCTAACGGTGGGGGAAAGCAGGCTCTTGAGACTGTTCAGAGACTTCT
CCCAGTTCTCTGTCAAGCCCACGGTTTGACACCCGACCAAGGGCATTC
