>Addgene plasmid #41515 | TAL-4T1 | addgene partial sequence | sequence record 55934 | M13_pUC_fwd
TCGAGCTCGGTACCTCGCGAATGCATCTAGATATTTGGGAATGCCCTTGGTCGGGTGTCAAACCGTGGGC
TTGACAGAGAACTGGGAGAAGTCTCTGAACAGTCTCAAGAGCCTGCTTTCCCCCACCGTTAGAGGCGATG
GCGACAACCTGCATTCATTTGGATCGGATCCCGGGCCCGTCGACTGCAGAGGCCTGCATGCAAGCTTGGC
GTAATCATGGTCATAGCTGTTTCCTGTGTGAAATTGTTATCCGCTCACAATTCCACACAACATACGAGCC
GGAAGCATAAAGTGTAAAGCCTGGGGTGCCTAATGAGTGAGCTAACTCACATTAATTGCGTTGCGCTCAC
TGCCCGCTTTCCAGTCGGGAAACCTGTCGTGCCAGCTGCATTAATGAATCGGCCAACGCGCGGGGAGAGG
CGGTTTGCGTATTGGGCGCTCTTCCGCTTCCTCGCTCACTGACTCGCTGCGCTCGGTCGTTCGGCTGCGG
CGAGCGGTATCAGCTCACTCAAAGGCGGTAATACGGTTATCCACAGAATCAGGGGATAACGCAGGAAAGA
ACATGTGAGCAAAAGGCCAGCAAAAGGCCAGGAACCGTAAAAAGGCCGCGTTGCTGGCGTTTTTCCATAG
GCTCCGCCCCCCTGACGAGCATCACAAAAATCGACGCTCAAGTCAGAGGTGGCGAAACCCGACAGGACTA
TAAAGATACCAGGCGTTTCCCCCTGGAAGCTCCCTCGTGCGCTCTCCTGTTCCGACCCTGCCGCTTACCG
GATACCTGTCCGCCTTTCTCCCTTCGGGAAGCGTGGCGCTTTCTCATAGCTCACGCTGTAGGTATCTCAG
TTCGGTGTAGGTCGTTCGCTCCAAGCTGGGCTGTGTGCACGAACCCCCCGTTCAGCCCGACCGCTGCGCC
TTATCC
