[The description below was written by a language model from this plasmid's Addgene catalogue record.]
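Description:
TAL-4T1 is a small, high-copy bacterial cloning plasmid built on a custom backbone of about 2.96 kb and catalogued as a PCR cloning vector. It is propagated in E. coli under ampicillin selection. The record does not name the origin of replication or list other backbone features, although the use of standard M13/pUC forward and reverse sequencing primers indicates that the insert sits between the conventional pUC-type primer sites, as in common cloning vectors.

The payload is a short synthetic insert of 118 bp named 4T1. The record gives no further annotation of this fragment, but the plasmid name and its associated publication, which describes a ligation-independent cloning method for high-throughput assembly of transcription activator-like effector (TALE) genes, place it as one member of a library of building-block plasmids for that system. An insert of this length is consistent with a single TALE repeat unit, which is roughly 34 amino acids long and specifies recognition of one DNA base through its repeat-variable residues. The name plausibly encodes a position and target base, though the record does not define the naming scheme, so this should be treated as an inference. No promoter, tag, reporter or eukaryotic expression element is recorded, and none would be expected, since the plasmid appears to serve as a storage and template vector rather than an expression construct.

Its typical use would be as a source of a defined module that is combined with other library fragments to assemble custom TALE DNA-binding arrays, for example for designer nucleases or transcriptional regulators. How the insert was originally cloned is not stated.
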