Addgene plasmid #41515: TAL-4T1
Depositing lab: Veit Hornung. Depositing organization: Universitaetsklinikum Bonn. Publication: A ligation-independent cloning technique for high-throughput assembly of transcription activator-like effector genes. Schmid-Burgk JL, Schmidt T, Kaiser V, Honing K, Hornung V. Nat Biotechnol. 2012 Dec 16. doi: 10.1038/nbt.2460. PubMed 23242165.
Backbone
  Vector backbone: Custom backbone
  Backbone size w/o insert (bp): 2961
  Vector type: PCR Cloning Vector
Growth in bacteria
  Bacterial resistance: Ampicillin, 100 μg/mL
  Growth temperature: 37°C
  Growth strain: DH10B
  Copy number: High Copy
Gene/Insert
  Gene/Insert name: 4T1
  Species: Synthetic
  Insert size (bp): 118
  Cloning method: Unknown
  Sequencing primers: 5′ M13_pUC_fwd; 3′ M13_pUC_rev
Terms and licenses: Academic/Nonprofit Terms; Industry Terms: Not Available to Industry
How to cite: TAL-4T1 was a gift from Veit Hornung (Addgene plasmid # 41515 ; http://n2t.net/addgene:41515 ; RRID:Addgene_41515)
